Addgene plasmid #41343: TAL3169
Depositing lab: Keith Joung. Depositing organization: Massachusetts General Hospital. Publication: Targeted gene disruption in somatic zebrafish cells using engineered TALENs. Sander JD, Cade L, Khayter C, Reyon D, Peterson RT, Joung JK, Yeh JR. Nat Biotechnol. 2011 Aug 5;29(8):697-8. doi: 10.1038/nbt.1934. PubMed 21822241.
Backbone
  Vector backbone: JDS71
  Backbone manufacturer: Addgene plasmid #32287
  Backbone size w/o insert (bp): 6447
  Vector type: Mammalian Expression ; T7
Growth in bacteria
  Bacterial resistance: Ampicillin, 100 μg/mL
  Growth temperature: 37°C
  Growth strain: XL1 Blue
  Copy number: High Copy
Gene/Insert
  Gene/Insert name: ZebrafishCommunity-smad3b-Right (alt name: smad3b)
  Species: D. rerio (zebrafish)
  Insert size (bp): 1640
  Entrez Gene: smad3b (a.k.a. madh3b, MGC92234, zgc:92234)
  Promoter: CMV
  Tag / fusion protein: 3X Flag (N terminal on backbone); WT FOKI (C terminal on backbone)
  Cloning method: Restriction Enzyme; 5′ cloning site N/A (destroyed during cloning); 3′ cloning site N/A (destroyed during cloning)
  Sequencing primers: 5′ CMV-F; 3′ BGH-rev
Terms and licenses: Academic/Nonprofit Terms; Industry Terms: Not Available to Industry
Depositor comments: Target binding site: TGTGAGGCATGGAAAGTC It is strongly recommended that users perform a diagnostic digest to verify this plasmid prior to use. For example, a double digest of the plasmid with BamHI and KpnI should result in two bands at 2.3kb and 5.8kb.
How to cite: TAL3169 was a gift from Keith Joung (Addgene plasmid # 41343 ; http://n2t.net/addgene:41343 ; RRID:Addgene_41343)
