[The description below was written by a language model from this plasmid's Addgene catalogue record.]
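Description:
TAL3169 is a TALEN expression plasmid built on the JDS71 backbone (about 6.4 kb without insert), a vector classed as mammalian expression with an additional T7 promoter. It is maintained in E. coli as a high-copy plasmid under ampicillin selection. The record does not include a feature table, so details such as the origin of replication and polyadenylation signal are not explicitly listed. The use of a BGH reverse sequencing primer does suggest a BGH terminator region downstream of the coding sequence.

The roughly 1.6 kb insert is not the smad3b gene itself. It is an engineered array of TAL effector repeats designed to recognise an 18-nucleotide site in the zebrafish (D. rerio) smad3b locus. This plasmid encodes the "right" half of a nuclease pair. The repeat array was cloned by restriction enzyme methods that destroyed the junction sites, placing it in frame with elements supplied by the backbone: an N-terminal 3X FLAG tag for detection and a C-terminal wild-type FokI nuclease domain. Because FokI cleaves only as a dimer, this monomer needs a matching left-side TALEN bound to the adjacent half-site. Together they make a double-strand break, and error-prone repair of that break can produce disrupting indels.

Expression in cultured cells is driven by the CMV promoter. A T7 promoter typically allows in vitro transcription of mRNA, a common route for delivery into zebrafish embryos, although the record does not spell out this use. The construct belongs to a set of community zebrafish TALENs and is associated with work on targeted gene disruption in somatic zebrafish cells.
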