>Addgene plasmid #41343 | TAL3169 | depositor partial sequence | sequence record 54982 | TAL3169 sequence 2430 bps
TCTAGAGCTAGCACCATGGACTACAAAGACCATGACGGTGATTATAAAGATCATGACATCGATTACAAGG
ATGACGATGACAAGATGGCCCCCAAGAAGAAGAGGAAGGTGGGCATTCACCGCGGGGTACCTATGGTGGA
CTTGAGGACACTCGGTTATTCGCAACAGCAACAGGAGAAAATCAAGCCTAAGGTCAGGAGCACCGTCGCG
CAACACCACGAGGCGCTTGTGGGGCATGGCTTCACTCATGCGCATATTGTCGCGCTTTCACAGCACCCTG
CGGCGCTTGGGACGGTGGCTGTCAAATACCAAGATATGATTGCGGCCCTGCCCGAAGCCACGCACGAGGC
AATTGTAGGGGTCGGTAAACAGTGGTCGGGAGCGCGAGCACTTGAGGCGCTGCTGACTGTGGCGGGTGAG
CTTAGGGGGCCTCCGCTCCAGCTCGACACCGGGCAGCTGCTGAAGATCGCGAAGAGAGGGGGAGTAACAG
CGGTAGAGGCAGTGCACGCCTGGCGCAATGCGCTCACCGGGGCCCCCTTGAACCTGACCCCAGACCAGGT
AGTCGCAATCGCGAACAATAATGGGGGAAAGCAAGCCCTGGAAACCGTGCAAAGGTTGTTGCCGGTCCTT
TGTCAAGACCACGGCCTTACACCGGAGCAAGTCGTGGCCATTGCAAGCAATGGGGGTGGCAAACAGGCTC
TTGAGACGGTTCAGAGACTTCTCCCAGTTCTCTGTCAAGCCCACGGGCTGACTCCCGATCAAGTTGTAGC
GATTGCGAATAACAATGGAGGGAAACAAGCATTGGAGACTGTCCAACGGCTCCTTCCCGTGTTGTGTCAA
GCCCACGGTTTGACGCCTGCACAAGTGGTCGCCATCGCCTCCAATATTGGCGGTAAGCAGGCGCTGGAAA
CAGTACAGCGCCTGCTGCCTGTACTGTGCCAGGATCATGGACTGACCCCAGACCAGGTAGTCGCAATCGC
GAACAATAATGGGGGAAAGCAAGCCCTGGAAACCGTGCAAAGGTTGTTGCCGGTCCTTTGTCAAGACCAC
GGCCTTACACCGGAGCAAGTCGTGGCCATTGCAAATAATAACGGTGGCAAACAGGCTCTTGAGACGGTTC
AGAGACTTCTCCCAGTTCTCTGTCAAGCCCACGGGCTGACTCCCGATCAAGTTGTAGCGATTGCGTCGCA
TGACGGAGGGAAACAAGCATTGGAGACTGTCCAACGGCTCCTTCCCGTGTTGTGTCAAGCCCACGGTTTG
ACGCCTGCACAAGTGGTCGCCATCGCCTCCAATATTGGCGGTAAGCAGGCGCTGGAAACAGTACAGCGCC
TGCTGCCTGTACTGTGCCAGGATCATGGACTGACCCCAGACCAGGTAGTCGCAATCGCGTCAAACGGAGG
GGGAAAGCAAGCCCTGGAAACCGTGCAAAGGTTGTTGCCGGTCCTTTGTCAAGACCACGGCCTTACACCG
GAGCAAGTCGTGGCCATTGCAAATAATAACGGTGGCAAACAGGCTCTTGAGACGGTTCAGAGACTTCTCC
CAGTTCTCTGTCAAGCCCACGGGCTGACTCCCGATCAAGTTGTAGCGATTGCGAATAACAATGGAGGGAA
ACAAGCATTGGAGACTGTCCAACGGCTCCTTCCCGTGTTGTGTCAAGCCCACGGTTTGACGCCTGCACAA
GTGGTCGCCATCGCCTCCAATATTGGCGGTAAGCAGGCGCTGGAAACAGTACAGCGCCTGCTGCCTGTAC
TGTGCCAGGATCATGGACTGACCCCAGACCAGGTAGTCGCAATCGCGTCGAACATTGGGGGAAAGCAAGC
CCTGGAAACCGTGCAAAGGTTGTTGCCGGTCCTTTGTCAAGACCACGGCCTTACACCGGAGCAAGTCGTG
GCCATTGCAAGCAACATCGGTGGCAAACAGGCTCTTGAGACGGTTCAGAGACTTCTCCCAGTTCTCTGTC
AAGCCCACGGGCTGACTCCCGATCAAGTTGTAGCGATTGCGAATAACAATGGAGGGAAACAAGCATTGGA
GACTGTCCAACGGCTCCTTCCCGTGTTGTGTCAAGCCCACGGTTTGACGCCTGCACAAGTGGTCGCCATC
GCCTCGAATGGCGGCGGTAAGCAGGCGCTGGAAACAGTACAGCGCCTGCTGCCTGTACTGTGCCAGGATC
ATGGACTGACACCCGAACAGGTGGTCGCCATTGCTTCCCACGACGGAGGACGGCCAGCCTTGGAGTCCAT
CGTAGCCCAATTGTCCAGGCCCGATCCCGCGTTGGCTGCGTTAACGAATGACCATCTGGTGGCGTTGGCA
TGTCTTGGTGGACGACCCGCGCTCGATGCAGTCAAAAAGGGTCTGCCTCATGCTCCCGCATTGATCAAAA
GAACCAACCGGCGGATTCCCGAGAGAACTTCCCATCGAGTCGCGGGATCC
