>Addgene plasmid #41343 | TAL3169 | addgene partial sequence | sequence record 56395 | JDS-TALEN-F 5'-TAGGGGTCGGTAAACAGTGG-3'
GCGCTGCTGACTGTGGCGGGTGAGCTTAGGGGGCCTCCGCTCCAGCTCGACACCGGGCAGCTGCTGAAGA
TCGCGAAGAGAGGGGGAGTAACAGCGGTAGAGGCAGTGCACGCCTGGCGCAATGCGCTCACCGGGGCCCC
CTTGAACCTGACCCCAGACCAGGTAGTCGCAATCGCGAACAATAATGGGGGAAAGCAAGCCCTGGAAACC
GTGCAAAGGTTGTTGCCGGTCCTTTGTCAAGACCACGGCCTTACACCGGAGCAAGTCGTGGCCATTGCAA
GCAATGGGGGTGGCAAACAGGCTCTTGAGACGGTTCAGAGACTTCTCCCAGTTCTCTGTCAAGCCCACGG
GCTGACTCCCGATCAAGTTGTAGCGATTGCGAATAACAATGGAGGGAAACAAGCATTGGAGACTGTCCAA
CGGCTCCTTCCCGTGTTGTGTCAAGCCCACGGTTTGACGCCTGCACAAGTGGTCGCCATCGCCTCCAATA
TTGGCGGTAAGCAGGCGCTGGAAACAGTACAGCGCCTGCTGCCTGTACTGTGCCAGGATCATGGACTGAC
CCCAGACCAGGTAGTCGCAATCGCGAACAATAATGGGGGAAAGCAAGCCCTGGAAACCGTGCAAAGGTTG
TTGCCGGTCCTTTGTCAAGACCACGGCCTTACACCGGAGCAAGTCGTGGCCATTGCAAATAATAACGGTG
GCAAACAGGCTCTTGAGACGGTTCAGAGACTTCTCCCAGTTCTCTGTCAAGCCCACGGGCTGACTCCCGA
TCAAGTTGTAGCGATTGCGTCGCATGACGGAGGGAAACAAGCATTGGAGACTGTCCAACGGCTCCTTCCC
GTGTTGTGTCAAGCCCACGGTTTGACGCCTGCACAAGTGGTCGCCATCGCCTCCAATATTG
